Addgene plasmid #133963: AICSDP-80:UBTF-HaloTag
Purpose: Homology arms and HaloTag-linker sequence for N-terminus tagging of human UBTF
Depositing lab: Allen Institute for Cell Science. Depositing organization: Allen Institute.
Backbone
  Vector backbone: pUC57
  Vector type: Mammalian Expression, CRISPR
Growth in bacteria
  Bacterial resistance: Ampicillin, 100 μg/mL
  Growth temperature: 37°C
  Growth strain: DH5alpha
  Copy number: High Copy
Gene/Insert
  Gene/Insert name: UBTF Homology Arms with HaloTag-linker (alt name: UBF)
  Species: H. sapiens (human)
  Insert size (bp): 2894
  Mutation: homology arms contain point mutations to disrupt crRNA binding sites used
  Entrez Gene: UBTF (a.k.a. CONDBA, NOR-90, UBF, UBF-1, UBF1, UBF2)
  Tag / fusion protein: HaloTag-linker (N terminal on insert)
  Cloning method: Unknown
Terms and licenses: Academic/Nonprofit Terms; Industry Terms: Not Available to Industry
Depositor comments: This plasmid has been used with locus-specific CRISPR/Cas9 to add a HaloTag to the N-terminus of human UBTF in WTC-11 human induced pluripotent stem cells by the Allen Institute for Cell Science. Linker (AA) sequence: SG. After protein tagging using this donor template plasmid and CRISPR/Cas9 reagents, transfected cells may exhibit varying intensity levels of fluorescence, likely due to editing precision. To obtain cells of uniform intensity levels, see our protocol for fluorescence-assisted cell sorting and subcloning of transfected cells (https://www.allencell.org/instructional-videos-and-tutorials-for-cell-methods.html) Further, we recommend PCR-based assays for identifying precisely edited clones as previously described (https://www.molbiolcell.org/doi/abs/10.1091/mbc.e17-03-0209) For more information on the entire plasmid collection, please see https://www.addgene.org/allen-institute-cell-science/ .
How to cite: AICSDP-80:UBTF-HaloTag was a gift from Allen Institute for Cell Science (Addgene plasmid # 133963 ; http://n2t.net/addgene:133963 ; RRID:Addgene_133963)
