[The description below was written by a language model from this plasmid's Addgene catalogue record and pLannotate feature annotations shown in this document.]
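Description:
AICSDP-80:UBTF-HaloTag is a homology-directed repair donor template built in the pUC57 cloning backbone, designed for CRISPR/Cas9-mediated endogenous tagging of human UBTF (also called UBF) at its N-terminus. The 5,565 nt plasmid is propagated in E. coli at high copy from a ColE1/pUC-type origin and selected with ampicillin through the β-lactamase gene and its native promoter. The remaining annotated backbone features (lac promoter, operator and CAP site, and fragments of lacZα, lacI, bom and rop) are remnants of the pUC cloning region and have no role in the editing application.

The payload is a roughly 2.9 kb insert in which the HaloTag coding sequence, followed by a short two-residue linker, is flanked by human UBTF genomic sequences that serve as 5′ and 3′ homology arms. The arms themselves are not annotated in the feature table, but HaloTag sits centrally within the insert region. HaloTag is a modified bacterial dehalogenase that bonds covalently to chloroalkane ligands, so the tagged protein can be labelled with fluorescent or other functional ligands. Although catalogued as a mammalian expression vector, no mammalian promoter is annotated; the design relies on the tag being integrated in frame so that the fusion is expressed from the endogenous UBTF locus under native regulation. The homology arms carry point mutations that disrupt the crRNA binding sites, which prevents Cas9 from cutting the donor or re-cutting the edited allele. The depositor reports using it with locus-specific Cas9 reagents to tag UBTF in WTC-11 human induced pluripotent stem cells. They note that transfected populations may vary in fluorescence intensity, so sorting, subcloning and PCR-based screening are advised to identify precisely edited clones.
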