Features (pLannotate 1.2.2; 11 found; start..end, strand, type, name):
    137..236     +  misc_feature   bom (fragment): basis of mobility region from pBR322
    242..399     -  CDS            lacZα (fragment): LacZα fragment of β-galactosidase; lacZ fragment
   1413..2303    +  CDS            HaloTag®: modified bacterial dehalogenase that forms covalent bonds with chloroalkane derivatives
   3368..3384    -  protein_bind   lac operator: The lac repressor binds to the lac operator to inhibit transcription in E. coli. This inhibition can be relieved by adding lactose or isopropyl-β-D-thiogalactopyranoside (IPTG). lac repressor encoded by lacI
   3392..3422    -  promoter       lac promoter: promoter for the E. coli lac operon
   3437..3458    -  protein_bind   CAP binding site: CAP binding activates transcription in the presence of cAMP. E. coli catabolite activator protein
   3471..3563    -  CDS            lacI (fragment): lac repressor; lacI; The lac repressor binds to the lac operator to inhibit transcription in E. coli. This inhibition can be relieved by adding lactose or isopropyl-β-D-thiogalactopyranoside (IPTG).
   3746..4334    -  rep_origin     ori: high-copy-number ColE1/pMB1/pBR322/pUC origin of replication
   4505..5365    -  CDS            AmpR: β-lactamase; bla; confers resistance to ampicillin, carbenicillin, and related antibiotics
   5366..5470    -  promoter       AmpR promoter: bla
   5565..35      +  CDS            rop (fragment) (across the origin): Rop protein, which maintains plasmids at low copy number; rop
>Addgene plasmid #133963 | AICSDP-80:UBTF-HaloTag | addgene full sequence | sequence record 264347 | Addgene NGS Result
TCGCGCGTTTCGGTGATGACGGTGAAAACCTCTGACACATGCAGCTCCCGGAGACGGTCACAGCTTGTCT
GTAAGCGGATGCCGGGAGCAGACAAGCCCGTCAGGGCGCGTCAGCGGGTGTTGGCGGGTGTCGGGGCTGG
CTTAACTATGCGGCATCAGAGCAGATTGTACTGAGAGTGCACCATATGCGGTGTGAAATACCGCACAGAT
GCGTAAGGAGAAAATACCGCATCAGGCGCCATTCGCCATTCAGGCTGCGCAACTGTTGGGAAGGGCGATC
GGTGCGGGCCTCTTCGCTATTACGCCAGCTGGCGAAAGGGGGATGTGCTGCAAGGCGATTAAGTTGGGTA
ACGCCAGGGTTTTCCCAGTCACGACGTTGTAAAACGACGGCCAGTGAATTGACGCGTATTGGGATGCTTC
TCGGAGCCGGCAGGCGCAGTTCTCCCCGGCCGCCGGAGGGGGCGGCGGGGCCGGTGAGCGCTGCGCCCCC
GCCTCCCGGCCGCCGTCCTCCCGCCCTCTCCTTGGCTCGGCTCCCCGGAGGCCGGGGCGGGGGCGCCGGC
GGGGCTGGGCCGCAGGCTCGGGGGAGGAGGCGGCGGTTCCCGCCGCGGTCGCGCCTCTGTGCCGGGCTCC
TCCGTGCGCGTCGGGGTGGCTGGGCGGTGGCGGCGCCTCTGGCCGGGGTGGGTGGCTCGGGGGCGGGGGG
CAGGCTAGGCCGCTTCTCTCCGGCTGCTTGCCCGCCTGTGCGGGCGGGGACGGCGAAGGGAGCCCGGGAG
GGGGGAGCGGCGGGAATCCGGATCCGGTCCCCGGGGGCGGTGCGGCCGCTCCGCTCCGGGGCTGGCGGCG
GCTGCGCTGCGTCCGGGTCCCCGCCGGGTTGCGGAGGCGGGGGGAACCGGCCGGGGGGAGGCGGGAGGAG
GAGACTGGGGCGCGTGCCCGCTTCCGTGGCCGCGCGCGCCCTTTACCCGCCCTTCCTCTTCCCCCGCCCT
CCAGCCTGGGGCCTCCCCGGGGCGGGCGCTCCGAGGAGGAGGAGATTTTTTCTTTTTTTTTTTTTTTGGC
TGGGGTTGGGAAGCGGGGCGGAGGGCGGGCGCTCGCTGCACGCGGGAGCTAGGAGCAGGCCCTCGCGTGG
CCAGGGGAGGGCGCGCGCCGCGGAGCCGGGCTGCAGGGGCTGGGGGAGGGGGTCACGAGGAAGAGGAGGG
GCGCACTCCCATTCCCATAGACCCCTTAAGTCTAATAAGGTCATGGCTGAGTCTCTCAGAGTGTGGACCT
GCCCCCTTCTACTCTGGGCGGTTAGAAAGTCGTTAGTCGTTCACCTCTCAGCCTTCCTGAGTGGGAACTG
GTATGTCTTCCAAAGGGTGAGGTGGCTTTGACCCCGGGTTGCCCGGCCAGCACGACCGAGGAGGTGGCTG
GACAGCTAGAGGATGGCAGAAATCGGTACTGGCTTTCCATTCGACCCCCATTATGTGGAAGTCCTGGGCG
AGCGCATGCACTACGTCGATGTTGGTCCGCGCGATGGCACCCCTGTGCTGTTCCTGCACGGTAACCCGAC
CTCCTCCTACGTGTGGCGCAACATCATCCCGCATGTTGCACCGACCCATCGCTGCATTGCTCCAGACCTG
ATCGGTATGGGCAAATCCGACAAACCAGACCTGGGTTATTTCTTCGACGACCACGTCCGCTTCATGGATG
CCTTCATCGAAGCCCTGGGTCTGGAAGAGGTCGTCCTGGTCATTCACGACTGGGGCTCCGCTCTGGGTTT
CCACTGGGCCAAGCGCAATCCAGAGCGCGTCAAAGGTATTGCATTTATGGAGTTCATCCGCCCTATCCCG
ACCTGGGACGAATGGCCAGAATTTGCCCGCGAGACCTTCCAGGCCTTCCGCACCACCGACGTCGGCCGCA
AGCTGATCATCGATCAGAACGTTTTTATCGAGGGTACGCTGCCGATGGGTGTCGTCCGCCCGCTGACTGA
AGTCGAGATGGACCATTACCGCGAGCCGTTCCTGAATCCTGTTGACCGCGAGCCACTGTGGCGCTTCCCA
AACGAGCTGCCAATCGCCGGTGAGCCAGCGAACATCGTCGCGCTGGTCGAAGAATACATGGACTGGCTGC
ACCAGTCCCCTGTCCCGAAGCTGCTGTTCTGGGGCACCCCAGGCGTTCTGATCCCACCGGCCGAAGCCGC
TCGCCTGGCCAAAAGCCTGCCTAACTGCAAGGCTGTGGACATCGGCCCGGGTCTGAATCTGCTGCAAGAA
GACAACCCGGACCTGATCGGCAGCGAGATCGCGCGCTGGCTGTCGACGCTCGAGATTTCCGGCTCCGGCA
ACGGAGAAGCCGACTGCCCCACCGATCTGGAAATGGCCGCCCCCAAAGGCCAAGGTAGGGGCATCCACCC
CCGGCCCTCTGAAACTTAAACCCTCTTTCCCTCGTGGCTGCGGGGCTCACTCCCTTCTTCAAGGGCTTTT
TCAGTCTGCATACACTGAACTGGGGGAGAAAGTGCCTTGAGTATTTATGAATCAAGCATCTCCCACACTT
GGGGTTTGGCTGAATCCAAATTATTTGGCCTGGAGTGGCTCACCTCCCCTCTCTCCCTGTCCCTCACCCT
CTGTGTTAGAGGAGGCCTGCCTTCTGGGGTTCCCATTCAGCCTGAAGTGTGTCCCAGCCCAGTGTCCTGG
AATGGGAGGAAGGATGAGTGTAGAGGAAGGGTCAGGAAGGGGTTGGGGAAGGCTTCTCAGGCTTTTTAGG
AAGACCATGAGGCTTTTGTAGAGGCAGGTGGAGAAAAGGGCTGTTTTGGTGGTTTTAGGCCCCAAGCCAT
GGGATATATGTACTCAACTAGATCTCTGCCTCATTCAGCAGTGATCCAGTCTAGATGGGGATAGAGAGTA
GGATGAAGCTGGACAGCTGGCCATGCTTGTGGGACATTGAGGGGAGAGGGGATTATGGGTCCACGTGGCC
CATTCTGCAGAATCTCTGGCCCAGGTTACCAGATGCAAATGAAAATGGAGAGCCCTTTTGACTTCTGGCC
TTGGGTGGCTATTCTCCCAGCCCATCCACAGTGGCCTAGAGCTCTCTGGGGCTGCATTTCAGTGGCTGAA
AAATAACTGTTCCAGACCTGTTCTTGCTTCCCTGGGTAGTTGGGCTGACAAGACAGCTTGTAATTCTGGG
GGTTCTCCCTGGAGCAGGGCCCTGAGAGTTTCTGTGCACCTGCCTACCTTGCCTCAGAGCTGCCCTGTAT
CCTGCTTCTGCTTCTGTTTCCTTTTTCTTATTTGCCAGAAATTCTCCCTTGATCTGCTTTAAGGGGCTAG
GGGGTGGTGGGTGTCTCTAATCCCAATGGCGCGCCGAGCTTGGCGTAATCATGGTCATAGCTGTTTCCTG
TGTGAAATTGTTATCCGCTCACAATTCCACACAACATACGAGCCGGAAGCATAAAGTGTAAAGCCTGGGG
TGCCTAATGAGTGAGCTAACTCACATTAATTGCGTTGCGCTCACTGCCCGCTTTCCAGTCGGGAAACCTG
TCGTGCCAGCTGCATTAATGAATCGGCCAACGCGCGGGGAGAGGCGGTTTGCGTATTGGGCGCTCTTCCG
CTTCCTCGCTCACTGACTCGCTGCGCTCGGTCGTTCGGCTGCGGCGAGCGGTATCAGCTCACTCAAAGGC
GGTAATACGGTTATCCACAGAATCAGGGGATAACGCAGGAAAGAACATGTGAGCAAAAGGCCAGCAAAAG
GCCAGGAACCGTAAAAAGGCCGCGTTGCTGGCGTTTTTCCATAGGCTCCGCCCCCCTGACGAGCATCACA
AAAATCGACGCTCAAGTCAGAGGTGGCGAAACCCGACAGGACTATAAAGATACCAGGCGTTTCCCCCTGG
AAGCTCCCTCGTGCGCTCTCCTGTTCCGACCCTGCCGCTTACCGGATACCTGTCCGCCTTTCTCCCTTCG
GGAAGCGTGGCGCTTTCTCATAGCTCACGCTGTAGGTATCTCAGTTCGGTGTAGGTCGTTCGCTCCAAGC
TGGGCTGTGTGCACGAACCCCCCGTTCAGCCCGACCGCTGCGCCTTATCCGGTAACTATCGTCTTGAGTC
CAACCCGGTAAGACACGACTTATCGCCACTGGCAGCAGCCACTGGTAACAGGATTAGCAGAGCGAGGTAT
GTAGGCGGTGCTACAGAGTTCTTGAAGTGGTGGCCTAACTACGGCTACACTAGAAGAACAGTATTTGGTA
TCTGCGCTCTGCTGAAGCCAGTTACCTTCGGAAAAAGAGTTGGTAGCTCTTGATCCGGCAAACAAACCAC
CGCTGGTAGCGGTGGTTTTTTTGTTTGCAAGCAGCAGATTACGCGCAGAAAAAAAGGATCTCAAGAAGAT
CCTTTGATCTTTTCTACGGGGTCTGACGCTCAGTGGAACGAAAACTCACGTTAAGGGATTTTGGTCATGA
GATTATCAAAAAGGATCTTCACCTAGATCCTTTTAAATTAAAAATGAAGTTTTAAATCAATCTAAAGTAT
ATATGAGTAAACTTGGTCTGACAGTTACCAATGCTTAATCAGTGAGGCACCTATCTCAGCGATCTGTCTA
TTTCGTTCATCCATAGTTGCCTGACTCCCCGTCGTGTAGATAACTACGATACGGGAGGGCTTACCATCTG
GCCCCAGTGCTGCAATGATACCGCGAGACCCACGCTCACCGGCTCCAGATTTATCAGCAATAAACCAGCC
AGCCGGAAGGGCCGAGCGCAGAAGTGGTCCTGCAACTTTATCCGCCTCCATCCAGTCTATTAATTGTTGC
CGGGAAGCTAGAGTAAGTAGTTCGCCAGTTAATAGTTTGCGCAACGTTGTTGCCATTGCTACAGGCATCG
TGGTGTCACGCTCGTCGTTTGGTATGGCTTCATTCAGCTCCGGTTCCCAACGATCAAGGCGAGTTACATG
ATCCCCCATGTTGTGCAAAAAAGCGGTTAGCTCCTTCGGTCCTCCGATCGTTGTCAGAAGTAAGTTGGCC
GCAGTGTTATCACTCATGGTTATGGCAGCACTGCATAATTCTCTTACTGTCATGCCATCCGTAAGATGCT
TTTCTGTGACTGGTGAGTACTCAACCAAGTCATTCTGAGAATAGTGTATGCGGCGACCGAGTTGCTCTTG
CCCGGCGTCAATACGGGATAATACCGCGCCACATAGCAGAACTTTAAAAGTGCTCATCATTGGAAAACGT
TCTTCGGGGCGAAAACTCTCAAGGATCTTACCGCTGTTGAGATCCAGTTCGATGTAACCCACTCGTGCAC
CCAACTGATCTTCAGCATCTTTTACTTTCACCAGCGTTTCTGGGTGAGCAAAAACAGGAAGGCAAAATGC
CGCAAAAAAGGGAATAAGGGCGACACGGAAATGTTGAATACTCATACTCTTCCTTTTTCAATATTATTGA
AGCATTTATCAGGGTTATTGTCTCATGAGCGGATACATATTTGAATGTATTTAGAAAAATAAACAAATAG
GGGTTCCGCGCACATTTCCCCGAAAAGTGCCACCTGACGTCTAAGAAACCATTATTATCATGACATTAAC
CTATAAAAATAGGCGTATCACGAGGCCCTTTCGTC
