>Addgene plasmid #133963 | AICSDP-80:UBTF-HaloTag | depositor partial sequence | sequence record 257695 | UBTF Homology Arms and HaloTag-linker
GCTTCTCGGAGCCGGCAGGCGCAGTTCTCCCCGGCCGCCGGAGGGGGCGGCGGGGCCGGTGAGCGCTGCG
CCCCCGCCTCCCGGCCGCCGTCCTCCCGCCCTCTCCTTGGCTCGGCTCCCCGGAGGCCGGGGCGGGGGCG
CCGGCGGGGCTGGGCCGCAGGCTCGGGGGAGGAGGCGGCGGTTCCCGCCGCGGTCGCGCCTCTGTGCCGG
GCTCCTCCGTGCGCGTCGGGGTGGCTGGGCGGTGGCGGCGCCTCTGGCCGGGGTGGGTGGCTCGGGGGCG
GGGGGCAGGCTAGGCCGCTTCTCTCCGGCTGCTTGCCCGCCTGTGCGGGCGGGGACGGCGAAGGGAGCCC
GGGAGGGGGGAGCGGCGGGAATCCGGATCCGGTCCCCGGGGGCGGTGCGGCCGCTCCGCTCCGGGGCTGG
CGGCGGCTGCGCTGCGTCCGGGTCCCCGCCGGGTTGCGGAGGCGGGGGGAACCGGCCGGGGGGAGGCGGG
AGGAGGAGACTGGGGCGCGTGCCCGCTTCCGTGGCCGCGCGCGCCCTTTACCCGCCCTTCCTCTTCCCCC
GCCCTCCAGCCTGGGGCCTCCCCGGGGCGGGCGCTCCGAGGAGGAGGAGATTTTTTCTTTTTTTTTTTTT
TTGGCTGGGGTTGGGAAGCGGGGCGGAGGGCGGGCGCTCGCTGCACGCGGGAGCTAGGAGCAGGCCCTCG
CGTGGCCAGGGGAGGGCGCGCGCCGCGGAGCCGGGCTGCAGGGGCTGGGGGAGGGGGTCACGAGGAAGAG
GAGGGGCGCACTCCCATTCCCATAGACCCCTTAAGTCTAATAAGGTCATGGCTGAGTCTCTCAGAGTGTG
GACCTGCCCCCTTCTACTCTGGGCGGTTAGAAAGTCGTTAGTCGTTCACCTCTCAGCCTTCCTGAGTGGG
AACTGGTATGTCTTCCAAAGGGTGAGGTGGCTTTGACCCCGGGTTGCCCGGCCAGCACGACCGAGGAGGT
GGCTGGACAGCTAGAGGATGGCAGAAATCGGTACTGGCTTTCCATTCGACCCCCATTATGTGGAAGTCCT
GGGCGAGCGCATGCACTACGTCGATGTTGGTCCGCGCGATGGCACCCCTGTGCTGTTCCTGCACGGTAAC
CCGACCTCCTCCTACGTGTGGCGCAACATCATCCCGCATGTTGCACCGACCCATCGCTGCATTGCTCCAG
ACCTGATCGGTATGGGCAAATCCGACAAACCAGACCTGGGTTATTTCTTCGACGACCACGTCCGCTTCAT
GGATGCCTTCATCGAAGCCCTGGGTCTGGAAGAGGTCGTCCTGGTCATTCACGACTGGGGCTCCGCTCTG
GGTTTCCACTGGGCCAAGCGCAATCCAGAGCGCGTCAAAGGTATTGCATTTATGGAGTTCATCCGCCCTA
TCCCGACCTGGGACGAATGGCCAGAATTTGCCCGCGAGACCTTCCAGGCCTTCCGCACCACCGACGTCGG
CCGCAAGCTGATCATCGATCAGAACGTTTTTATCGAGGGTACGCTGCCGATGGGTGTCGTCCGCCCGCTG
ACTGAAGTCGAGATGGACCATTACCGCGAGCCGTTCCTGAATCCTGTTGACCGCGAGCCACTGTGGCGCT
TCCCAAACGAGCTGCCAATCGCCGGTGAGCCAGCGAACATCGTCGCGCTGGTCGAAGAATACATGGACTG
GCTGCACCAGTCCCCTGTCCCGAAGCTGCTGTTCTGGGGCACCCCAGGCGTTCTGATCCCACCGGCCGAA
GCCGCTCGCCTGGCCAAAAGCCTGCCTAACTGCAAGGCTGTGGACATCGGCCCGGGTCTGAATCTGCTGC
AAGAAGACAACCCGGACCTGATCGGCAGCGAGATCGCGCGCTGGCTGTCGACGCTCGAGATTTCCGGCTC
CGGCAACGGAGAAGCCGACTGCCCCACCGATCTGGAAATGGCCGCCCCCAAAGGCCAAGGTAGGGGCATC
CACCCCCGGCCCTCTGAAACTTAAACCCTCTTTCCCTCGTGGCTGCGGGGCTCACTCCCTTCTTCAAGGG
CTTTTTCAGTCTGCATACACTGAACTGGGGGAGAAAGTGCCTTGAGTATTTATGAATCAAGCATCTCCCA
CACTTGGGGTTTGGCTGAATCCAAATTATTTGGCCTGGAGTGGCTCACCTCCCCTCTCTCCCTGTCCCTC
ACCCTCTGTGTTAGAGGAGGCCTGCCTTCTGGGGTTCCCATTCAGCCTGAAGTGTGTCCCAGCCCAGTGT
CCTGGAATGGGAGGAAGGATGAGTGTAGAGGAAGGGTCAGGAAGGGGTTGGGGAAGGCTTCTCAGGCTTT
TTAGGAAGACCATGAGGCTTTTGTAGAGGCAGGTGGAGAAAAGGGCTGTTTTGGTGGTTTTAGGCCCCAA
GCCATGGGATATATGTACTCAACTAGATCTCTGCCTCATTCAGCAGTGATCCAGTCTAGATGGGGATAGA
GAGTAGGATGAAGCTGGACAGCTGGCCATGCTTGTGGGACATTGAGGGGAGAGGGGATTATGGGTCCACG
TGGCCCATTCTGCAGAATCTCTGGCCCAGGTTACCAGATGCAAATGAAAATGGAGAGCCCTTTTGACTTC
TGGCCTTGGGTGGCTATTCTCCCAGCCCATCCACAGTGGCCTAGAGCTCTCTGGGGCTGCATTTCAGTGG
CTGAAAAATAACTGTTCCAGACCTGTTCTTGCTTCCCTGGGTAGTTGGGCTGACAAGACAGCTTGTAATT
CTGGGGGTTCTCCCTGGAGCAGGGCCCTGAGAGTTTCTGTGCACCTGCCTACCTTGCCTCAGAGCTGCCC
TGTATCCTGCTTCTGCTTCTGTTTCCTTTTTCTTATTTGCCAGAAATTCTCCCTTGATCTGCTTTAAGGG
GCTAGGGGGTGGTGGGTGTCTCTA
